>Addgene plasmid #177361 | pSN554 | addgene full sequence | sequence record 355089 | Addgene NGS Result
GCGCCAGGGTGGTTTTTCTTTTCACCAGTGAGACGGGCAACAGCTGATTGCCCTTCACCGCCTGGCCCTG
AGAGAGTTGCAGCAAGCGGTCCACGCTGGTTTGCCCCAGCAGGCGAAAATCCTGTTTGATGGTGGTTAAC
GGCGGGATATAACATGAGCTGTCTTCGGTATCGTCGTATCCCACTACCGAGATATCCGCACCAACGCGCA
GCCCGGACTCGGTAATGGCGCGCATTGCGCCCAGCGCCATCTGATCGTTGGCAACCAGCATCGCAGTGGG
AACGATGCCCTCATTCAGCATTTGCATGGTTTGTTGAAAACCGGACATGGCACTCCAGTCGCCTTCCCGT
TCCGCTATCGGCTGAATTTGATTGCGAGTGAGATATTTATGCCAGCCAGCCAGACGCAGACGCGCCGAGA
CAGAACTTAATGGGCCCGCTAACAGCGCGATTTGCTGGTGACCCAATGCGACCAGATGCTCCACGCCCAG
TCGCGTACCGTCTTCATGGGAGAAAATAATACTGTTGATGGGTGTCTGGTCAGAGACATCAAGAAATAAC
GCCGGAACATTAGTGCAGGCAGCTTCCACAGCAATGGCATCCTGGTCATCCAGCGGATAGTTAATGATCA
GCCCACTGACGCGTTGCGCGAGAAGATTGTGCACCGCCGCTTTACAGGCTTCGACGCCGCTTCGTTCTAC
CATCGACACCACCACGCTGGCACCCAGTTGATCGGCGCGAGATTTAATCGCCGCGACAATTTGCGACGGC
GCGTGCAGGGCCAGACTGGAGGTGGCAACGCCAATCAGCAACGACTGTTTGCCCGCCAGTTGTTGTGCCA
CGCGGTTGGGAATGTAATTCAGCTCCGCCATCGCCGCTTCCACTTTTTCCCGCGTTTTCGCAGAAACGTG
GCTGGCCTGGTTCACCACGCGGGAAACGGTCTGATAAGAGACACCGGCATACTCTGCGACATCGTATAAC
GTTACTGGTTTCACATTCACCACCCTGAATTGACTCTCTTCCGGGCGCTATCATGCCATACCGCGAAAGG
TTTTGCGCCATTCGATGGTGTCCGGGATCTCGACGCTCTCCCTTATGCGACTCCTGCATTAGGAAGCAGC
CCAGTAGTAGGTTGAGGCCGTTGAGCACCGCCGCCGCAAGGAATGGTGCATGCAAGGAGATGGCGCCCAA
CAGTCCCCCGGCCACGGGGCCTGCCACCATACCCACGCCGAAACAAGCGCTCATGAGCCCGAAGTGGCGA
GCCCGATCTTCCCCATCGGTGATGTCGGCGATATAGGCGCCAGCAACCGCACCTGTGGCGCCGGTGATGC
CGGCCACGATGCGTCCGGCGTAGAGGATCGAGATCTCGATCCCGCGAAATTAATACGACTCACTATAGGG
GAATTGTGAGCGGATAACAATTCCCCTCTAGAAATAATTTTGTTTAACTTTAAGAAGGAGATATACCATG
GGCAGCAGCATGGCCGGGGCTTCGGTGAAGGTGGCGGTGCGGGTCCGCCCCTTCAATTCCCGGGAAATGA
GCCGTGACTCCAAGTGCATCATTCAGATGTCTGGAAGCACCACCACCATTGTTAACCCCAAACAGCCCAA
GGAGACGCCCAAAAGCTTCAGCTTTGACTACTCCTACTGGTCGCACACCTCACCTGAGGACATCAACTAC
GCGTCGCAGAAGCAGGTGTACCGGGACATCGGCGAGGAGATGCTGCAGCATGCCTTTGAGGGATACAACG
TGTGCATCTTCGCCTATGGGCAGACGGGTGCCGGCAAGTCCTACACCATGATGGGCAAGCAGGAGAAGGA
CCAGCAGGGCATCATCCCACAGCTCTGCGAGGACCTCTTCTCTCGGATCAACGACACGACCAACGACAAC
ATGTCCTACTCCGTGGAGGTCAGCTACATGGAGATTTACTGTGAGCGCGTCCGTGACCTCCTGAACCCCA
AGAACAAGGGCAACCTTCGCGTGAGGGAGCACCCACTGCTGGGGCCCTACGTGGAGGACCTCTCCAAGCT
GGCTGTCACCTCCTACAATGACATCCAGGACCTCATGGACTCAGGGAACAAGGCCAGGACCGTGGCGGCC
ACCAACATGAATGAGACCAGCAGTCGCTCCCACGCCGTCTTCAACATCATCTTCACCCAGAAGCGCCATG
ACGCAGAGACCAATATCACCACGGAGAAGGTGAGCAAAATCAGCCTGGTGGACCTGGCTGGGAGCGAGCG
GGCTGACTCCACGGGAGCCAAGGGCACGCGCCTCAAGGAGGGGGCCAACATCAACAAGTCGCTGACCACC
CTGGGCAAGGTCATCTCCGCCCTGGCTGAAATGGACTCCGGACCCAACAAGAACAAGAAAAAGAAGAAGA
CAGATTTCATTCCGTACCGAGATTCCGTGTTGACCTGGCTCCTCCGGGAAAACCTGGGCGGTAACTCAAG
GACAGCTATGGTGGCAGCCTTGAGTCCTGCAGACATCAACTACGATGAGACCCTTAGCACGCTGAGGTAT
GCTGACCGGGCCAAGCAGATCCGCTGCAATGCTGTCATCAATGAGGACCCCAACAACAAGCTGATCCGCG
AGCTGAAGGATGAGGTGACCCGGCTGCGGGACCTTCTGTACGCCCAGGGTCTTGGCGACATCACTGACGG
CGCGGGAGTGAAACAACTTGAAGACAAGGTTGAAGAATTGGCTTCGAAAAATTATCACTTGGAAAATGAG
GTTGCCAGATTAAAGAAATTAGTTGCGGCCGCAGTGAGCAAGGGCGAGGCAGTGATCAAGGAGTTCATGC
GGTTCAAGGTGCACATGGAGGGCTCCATGAACGGCCACGAGTTCGAGATCGAGGGCGAGGGCGAGGGCCG
CCCCTACGAGGGCACCCAGACCGCCAAGCTGAAGGTGACCAAGGGTGGCCCCCTGCCCTTCTCCTGGGAC
ATCCTGTCCCCTCAGTTCATGTACGGCTCCAGGGCCTTCACCAAGCACCCCGCCGACATCCCCGACTACT
ATAAGCAGTCCTTCCCCGAGGGCTTCAAGTGGGAGCGCGTGATGAACTTCGAGGACGGCGGCGCCGTGAC
CGTGACCCAGGACACCTCCCTGGAGGACGGCACCCTGATCTACAAGGTGAAGCTCCGCGGCACCAACTTC
CCTCCTGACGGCCCCGTAATGCAGAAGAAGACAATGGGCTGGGAAGCGTCCACCGAGCGGTTGTACCCCG
AGGACGGCGTGCTGAAGGGCGACATTAAGATGGCCCTGCGCCTGAAGGACGGCGGCCGCTACCTGGCGGA
CTTCAAGACCACCTACAAGGCCAAGAAGCCCGTGCAGATGCCCGGCGCCTACAACGTCGACCGCAAGTTG
GACATCACCTCCCACAACGAGGACTACACCGTGGTGGAACAGTACGAACGCTCCGAGGGCCGCCACTCCA
CCGGCGGCATGGACGAGCTGTACAAGCTCGAGTGGAGTCATCCACAATTTGAGAAGTAACACCACCACCA
CCACCACTGAGATCCGGCTGCTAACAAAGCCCGAAAGGAAGCTGAGTTGGCTGCTGCCACCGCTGAGCAA
TAACTAGCATAACCCCTTGGGGCCTCTAAACGGGTCTTGAGGGGTTTTTTGCTGAAAGGAGGAACTATAT
CCGGATTGGCGAATGGG
[124 nt withheld, positions 3658-3781]
C
[91 nt withheld, positions 3783-3873]
A
[49 nt withheld, positions 3875-3923]
CCTTTGACGTTGGAGTCCACGTTCTTT
[37 nt withheld, positions 3951-3987]
ACCCTATCTCGGTCTATTCTTTTGATTTATAAGGGATTTTGCCGATTTCGGCCTATTGGTTAAAAAATGA
GCTGATTTAACAAAAATTTAACGCGAATTTTAACAAAATATTAACGCTTACAATTTAGGTGGCACTTTTC
GGGGAAATGTGCGCGGAACCCCTATTTGTTTATTTTTCTAAATACATTCAAATATGTATCCGCTCATGAA
TTAATTCTTAGAAAAACTCATCGAGCATCAAATGAAACTGCAATTTATTCATATCAGGATTATCAATACC
ATATTTTTGAAAAAGCCGTTTCTGTAATGAAGGAGAAAACTCACCGAGGCAGTTCCATAGGATGGCAAGA
TCCTGGTATCGGTCTGCGATTCCGACTCGTCCAACATCAATACAACCTATTAATTTCCCCTCGTCAAAAA
TAAGGTTATCAAGTGAGAAATCACCATGAGTGACGACTGAATCCGGTGAGAATGGCAAAAGTTTATGCAT
TTCTTTCCAGACTTGTTCAACAGGCCAGCCATTACGCTCGTCATCAAAATCACTCGCATCAACCAAACCG
TTATTCATTCGTGATTGCGCCTGAGCGAGACGAAATACGCGATCGCTGTTAAAAGGACAATTACAAACAG
GAATCGAATGCAACCGGCGCAGGAACACTGCCAGCGCATCAACAATATTTTCACCTGAATCAGGATATTC
TTCTAATACCTGGAATGCTGTTTTCCCGGGGATCGCAGTGGTGAGTAACCATGCATCATCAGGAGTACGG
ATAAAATGCTTGATGGTCGGAAGAGGCATAAATTCCGTCAGCCAGTTTAGTCTGACCATCTCATCTGTAA
CATCATTGGCAACGCTACCTTTGCCATGTTTCAGAAACAACTCTGGCGCATCGGGCTTCCCATACAATCG
ATAGATTGTCGCACCTGATTGCCCGACATTATCGCGAGCCCATTTATACCCATATAAATCAGCATCCATG
TTGGAATTTAATCGCGGCCTAGAGCAAGACGTTTCCCGTTGAATATGGCTCATAACACCCCTTGTATTAC
TGTTTATGTAAGCAGACAGTTTTATTGTTCATGACCAAAATCCCTTAACGTGAGTTTTCGTTCCACTGAG
CGTCAGACCCCGTAGAAAAGATCAAAGGATCTTCTTGAGATCCTTTTTTTCTGCGCGTAATCTGCTGCTT
GCAAACAAAAAAACCACCGCTACCAGCGGTGGTTTGTTTGCCGGATCAAGAGCTACCAACTCTTTTTCCG
AAGGTAACTGGCTTCAGCAGAGCGCAGATACCAAATACTGTCCTTCTAGTGTAGCCGTAGTTAGGCCACC
ACTTCAAGAACTCTGTAGCACCGCCTACATACCTCGCTCTGCTAATCCTGTTACCAGTGGCTGCTGCCAG
TGGCGATAAGTCGTGTCTTACCGGGTTGGACTCAAGACGATAGTTACCGGATAAGGCGCAGCGGTCGGGC
TGAACGGGGGGTTCGTGCACACAGCCCAGCTTGGAGCGAACGACCTACACCGAACTGAGATACCTACAGC
GTGAGCTATGAGAAAGCGCCACGCTTCCCGAAGGGAGAAAGGCGGACAGGTATCCGGTAAGCGGCAGGGT
CGGAACAGGAGAGCGCACGAGGGAGCTTCCAGGGGGAAACGCCTGGTATCTTTATAGTCCTGTCGGGTTT
CGCCACCTCTGACTTGAGCGTCGATTTTTGTGATGCTCGTCAGGGGGGCGGAGCCTATGGAAAAACGCCA
GCAACGCGGCCTTTTTACGGTTCCTGGCCTTTTGCTGGCCTTTTGCTCACATGTTCTTTCCTGCGTTATC
CCCTGATTCTGTGGATAACCGTATTACCGCCTTTGAGTGAGCTGATACCGCTCGCCGCAGCCGAACGACC
GAGCGCAGCGAGTCAGTGAGCGAGGAAGCGGAAGAGCGCCTGATGCGGTATTTTCTCCTTACGCATCTGT
GCGGTATTTCACACCGCAATGGTGCACTCTCAGTACAATCTGCTCTGATGCCGCATAGTTAAGCCAGTAT
ACACTCCGCTATCGCTACGTGACTGGGTCATGGCTGCGCCCCGACACCCGCCAACACCCGCTGACGCGCC
CTGACGGGCTTGTCTGCTCCCGGCATCCGCTTACAGACAAGCTGTGACCGTCTCCGGGAGCTGCATGTGT
CAGAGGTTTTCACCGTCATCACCGAAACGCGCGAGGCAGCTGCGGTAAAGCTCATCAGCGTGGTCGTGAA
GCGATTCACAGATGTCTGCCTGTTCATCCGCGTCCAGCTCGTTGAGTTTCTCCAGAAGCGTTAATGTCTG
GCTTCTGATAAAGCGGGCCATGTTAAGGGCGGTTTTTTCCTGTTTGGTCACTGATGCCTCCGTGTAAGGG
GGATTTCTGTTCATGGGGGTAATGATACCGATGAAACGAGAGAGGATGCTCACGATACGGGTTACTGATG
ATGAACATGCCCGGTTACTGGAACGTTGTGAGGGTAAACAACTGGCGGTATGGATGCGGCGGGACCAGAG
AAAAATCACTCAGGGTCAATGCCAGCGCTTCGTTAATACAGATGTAGGTGTTCCACAGGGTAGCCAGCAG
CATCCTGCGATGCAGATCCGGAACATAATGGTGCAGGGCGCTGACTTCCGCGTTTCCAGACTTTACGAAA
CACGGAAACCGAAGACCATTCATGTTGTTGCTCAGGTCGCAGACGTTTTGCAGCAGCAGTCGCTTCACGT
TCGCTCGCGTATCGGTGATTCATTCTGCTAACCAGTAAGGCAACCCCGCCAGCCTAGCCGGGTCCTCAAC
GACAGGAGCACGATCATGCGCACCCGTGGGGCCGCCATGCCGGCGATAATGGCCTGCTTCTCGCCGAAAC
GTTTGGTGGCGGGACCAGTGACGAAGGCTTGAGCGAGGGCGTGCAAGATTCCGAATACCGCAAGCGACAG
GCCGATCATCGTCGCGCTCCAGCGAAAGCGGTCCTCGCCGAAAATGACCCAGAGCGCTGCCGGCACCTGT
CCTACGAGTTGCATGATAAAGAAGACAGTCATAAGTGCGGCGACGATAGTCATGCCCCGCGCCCACCGGA
AGGAGCTGACTGGGTTGAAGGCTCTCAAGGGCATCGGTCGAGATCCCGGTGCCTAATGAGTGAGCTAACT
TACATTAATTGCGTTGCGCTCACTGCCCGCTTTCCAGTCGGGAAACCTGTCGTGCCAGCTGCATTAATGA
ATCGGCCAACGCGCGGGGAGAGGCGGTTTGCGTATTGG
Features (pLannotate 1.2.2; 21 found; start..end, strand, type, name):
    995..1072    -  promoter       lacI promoter: lacI
   1080..1359    -  CDS            TcR (fragment): tetracycline efflux protein; tet; confers resistance to tetracycline
   1381..1399    +  promoter       T7 promoter: promoter for bacteriophage T7 RNA polymerase
   1400..1424    +  protein_bind   lac operator: The lac repressor binds to the lac operator to inhibit transcription in E. coli. This inhibition can be relieved by adding lactose or isopropyl-β-D-thiogalactopyranoside (IPTG). lac repressor encoded by lacI
   1439..1461    +  RBS            RBS: efficient ribosome binding site from bacteriophage T7 gene 10 (Olins and Rangwala, 1989)
   1480..2643    +  CDS            Kif1c (fragment): KIF1C_MOUSE - Experimental evidence at protein level: Swiss-Prot protein existence level 1. Motor required for the retrograde transport of Golgi vesicles to the endoplasmic reticulum. Has a microtubule plus end-directed motility (By similarity). From Mus musculus (Mouse).
   2671..2754    +  CDS            GCN4 (fragment): GCN4_YEAST - Also known as AAS101 From Saccharomyces cerevisiae (strain ATCC 204508 / S288c) (Baker's yeast).
   2764..3456    +  CDS            mScarlet: mScarlet is a basic (constitutively fluorescent) red fluorescent protein published in 2016, derived from synthetic construct. It has moderate acid sensitivity.
   3490..3507    +  CDS            9xHis (fragment): 9xHis affinity tag
   3517..3566    +  CDS            SET1 (fragment): solubility-enhancement tag derived from T7 phage gene 10B
   3574..3621    +  terminator     T7 terminator: transcription terminator for bacteriophage T7 RNA polymerase
   3658..4086    +  rep_origin     f1 ori (sequence partly withheld): f1 bacteriophage origin of replication; arrow indicates direction of (+) strand synthesis
   4139..4196    +  promoter       AmpR promoter (fragment): bla
   4205..5020    -  CDS            KanR: aminoglycoside phosphotransferase; aph(3')-Ia; confers resistance to kanamycin in bacteria or G418 (Geneticin®) in eukaryotes
   5142..5730    +  rep_origin     ori: high-copy-number ColE1/pMB1/pBR322/pUC origin of replication
   5916..6055    -  misc_feature   bom: basis of mobility region from pBR322
   6157..6348    -  CDS            rop: Rop protein, which maintains plasmids at low copy number; rop
   6365..6745    +  CDS            YPB1_ECOLX: Protein predicted: Swiss-Prot protein existence level 4. From Escherichia coli.
   6817..7108    -  CDS            TcR (fragment): tetracycline efflux protein; tet; confers resistance to tetracycline
   7123..7144    -  protein_bind   CAP binding site: CAP binding activates transcription in the presence of cAMP. E. coli catabolite activator protein
   7157..994     -  CDS            lacI (across the origin): lac repressor; lacI; The lac repressor binds to the lac operator to inhibit transcription in E. coli. This inhibition can be relieved by adding lactose or isopropyl-β-D-thiogalactopyranoside (IPTG).
