[The description below was written by a language model from this plasmid's Addgene catalogue record and pLannotate feature annotations shown in this document.]
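Description:
pSN554 is a bacterial expression plasmid built on the pET28a backbone for producing a recombinant fragment of the human kinesin-3 motor KIF1A in E. coli. It is selected with kanamycin through an aminoglycoside phosphotransferase gene and replicates from a pBR322-type ColE1 origin accompanied by the bom region and the rop gene, consistent with the catalogue's low-copy designation. An f1 origin is also present. The catalogue gives a total size of 7,292 bp, whereas the sequenced record is 7,245 nt, a small discrepancy the record does not explain.

The expression cassette follows the usual pET arrangement: a T7 promoter with an adjacent lac operator, the T7 gene 10 ribosome binding site, the open reading frame, and a T7 terminator, with a plasmid-borne lacI gene supplying repressor. Expression therefore depends on a host providing T7 RNA polymerase and is inducible with IPTG. The insert encodes residues 1-393 of KIF1A. The automated annotation labels this region as a mouse Kif1c fragment, presumably a homology match between related kinesin-3 motor domains rather than the true identity. It is followed by a GCN4-derived leucine zipper, which would be expected to dimerise the truncated motor, then the red fluorescent protein mScarlet for visualisation, and a C-terminal StrepII affinity tag according to the catalogue. The feature table does not annotate the StrepII tag, but it shows a short His-tag fragment downstream of mScarlet, likely backbone-derived; whether it is translated is not stated.

The associated study concerns disease-linked KIF1A mutations and their effects on motor activity and axonal transport. This suggests use of the purified fluorescent dimeric motor in in vitro motility assays, although the record does not describe the assays.
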