Addgene plasmid #177361: pSN554
Purpose: Expresses human KIF1A(1-393) fused with leucine zipper, mScarlet and StrepII tag
Depositing lab: Shinsuke Niwa. Depositing organization: Tohoku University, Frontier Research Institute for Interdisciplinary Sciences. Publication: De novo mutations in KIF1A-associated neuronal disorder (KAND) dominant-negatively inhibit motor activity and axonal transport of synaptic vesicle precursors. Anazawa Y, Kita T, Iguchi R, Hayashi K, Niwa S. Proc Natl Acad Sci U S A. 2022 Aug 9;119(32):e2113795119. doi: 10.1073/pnas.2113795119. Epub 2022 Aug 2. PubMed 35917346.
Backbone
  Vector backbone: pET28a
  Backbone size w/o insert (bp): 5282
  Total vector size (bp): 7292
  Vector type: Bacterial Expression
Growth in bacteria
  Bacterial resistance: Kanamycin, 50 μg/mL
  Growth temperature: 37°C
  Growth strain: DH5alpha
  Copy number: Low Copy
Gene/Insert
  Gene/Insert name: KIF1A
  Species: H. sapiens (human)
  Insert size (bp): 2010
  Entrez Gene: KIF1A (a.k.a. ATSV, C2orf20, HSN2C, MRD9, NESCAVS, SPG30, UNC104)
  Promoter: T7
  Tag / fusion protein: Leucine zipper (C terminal on insert); mScarlet (C terminal on insert); StrepII tag (C terminal on insert)
  Cloning method: Gibson Cloning
  Sequencing primers: 5′ CCTGTGGCGCCGGTGATGCCGG; 3′ GGCCCCAAGGGGTTATGCTAG
Terms and licenses: Academic/Nonprofit Terms; Industry Terms: Not Available to Industry
How to cite: pSN554 was a gift from Shinsuke Niwa (Addgene plasmid # 177361 ; http://n2t.net/addgene:177361 ; RRID:Addgene_177361)
